>Addgene plasmid #178182 | pKAN43Ag8-GFP | addgene full sequence | sequence record 446882 | Addgene NGS Result
CTCGAGCTTGGTTCGAGCCCATATTCTGATCACCATAGCGCCGAAGGCGCTTTCACAGGTGACGGCCTCC
CTTGGGAAGGTCACGGCCGTTATCGCTCTTCATTCTGTGAGTGGCACTTTTGATTTGATTGCGATTATCG
AAGCCCCTTCGATTTCAGAGCTCGATCAGTTCATCGATCAAATCGGCATAATTGAAGGTGTCGAGCGGAC
GCTCTCTTCGATTATTCTTTCAACACGCATTTCACGCTGAAAGAGCAAGAGGCCACAGCCGTGCGCCTGC
TGCCACCTTTCCGACGATGACCATGCAGAACTTACGGCCTCTATGTCGGTGTATTCCACCCACCGACGCG
CCATTTCCGTGTGCATTAAGATAATGCTTTCCGCCCCATCGGATTGCTGTTCTGACATGGTATATCATTA
CGACAGCCAATGTTTGGCGGCTCGTACGAATCATCAAGCGGTCAACCTGTGCTGTCAACCGTCACGATAT
GAGCAAGCAACTCAAACGCTTTCCTATTCACCGCACGCGCGTTGTTGGCTGTTTGGCAGGATATATGCCA
ACGTAAAAATGAGGGCAATCGATTGTACTGAATCGGATTTTCAAGGGTCTGGCCAAAACTATTCCGTGGG
CACCTGGCACACGCCCTGGAGTCCGGCCCGTTTCCAGTTGAGGGTTGTCTACGCTTAGATGAGAAGGAAA
GTTGTCCAAGACGAATCCCAGTGTCCTATTACCAATAGCCGACGGTATCGATAAGCTTATCGACGGATCA
GCTTCACGCTGCCGCAAGCACTCAGGGCGCAAGGGCTGCTAAAGGAAGCGGAACACGTAGAAAGCCAGTC
CGCAGAAACGGTGCTGACCCCGGATGAATGTCAGCTACTGGGCTATCTGGACAAGGGAAAACGCAAGCGC
AAAGAGAAAGCAGGTAGCTTGCAGTGGGCTTACATGGCGATAGCTAGACTGGGCGGTTTTATGGACAGCA
AGCGAACCGGAATTGCCAGCTGGGGCGCCCTCTGGTAAGGTTGGGAAGCCCTGCAAAGTAAACTGGATGG
CTTTCTTGCCGCCAAGGATCTGATGGCGCAGGGGATCAAGATCATGAGCGGAGAATTAAGGGAGTCACGT
TATGACCCCCGCCGATGACGCGGGACAAGCCGTTTTACGTTTGGAACTGACAGAACCGCAACGTTGAAGG
AGCCACTCAGCCGCGGGTTTCTGGAGTTTAATGAGCTAAGCACATACGTCAGAAACCATTATTGCGCGTT
CAAAAGTCGCCTAAGGTCACTATCAGCTAGCAAATATTTCTTGTCAAAAATGCTCCACTGACGTTCCATA
AATTCCCCTCGGTATCCAATTAGAGTCTCATATTCACTCTCAATCCAGATCTGATCCCATCATCACAACA
CAAATCAAAACAAGAATAACAAAATCTTTCTCTTATAAATTCTTATTTCAAGACATCAAAGGAGAAACCA
TGGGGATTGAACAAGATGGATTGCACGCAGGTTCTCCGGCCGCTTGGGTGGAGAGGCTATTCGGCTATGA
CTGGGCACAACAGACAATCGGCTGCTCTGATGCCGCCGTGTTTCGGCTGTCAGCGCAGGGGCGCCCGGTT
CTTTTTGTCAAGACCGACCTGTCCGGTGCCCTGAATGAACTCCAGGACGAGGCAGCGCGGCTATCGTGGC
TGGCCACGACGGGCGTTCCTTGCGCAGCTGTGCTCGACGTTGTCACTGAAGCGGGAAGGGACTGGCTGCT
ATTGGGCGAAGTGCCGGGGCAGGATCTCCTGTCATCTCACCTTGCTCCTGCCGAGAAAGTATCCATCATG
GCTGATGCAATGCGGCGGCTGCATACGCTTGATCCGGCTACCTGCCCATTCGACCACCAAGCGAAACATC
GCATCGAGCGAGCACGTACTCGGATGGAAGCCGGTCTTGTCGATCAGGATGATCTGGACGAAGAGCATCA
GGGGCTCGCGCCAGCCGAACTGTTCGCCAGGCTCAAGGCGCGCATGCCCGACGGCGAGGATCTCGTCGTG
ACACATGGCGATGCCTGCTTGCCGAATATCATGGTGGAAAATGGCCGCTTTTCTGGATTCATCGACTGTG
GCCGGCTGGGTGTGGCGGACCGCTATCAGGACATAGCGTTGGCTACCCGTGATATTGCTGAAGAGCTTGG
CGGCGAATGGGCTGACCGCTTCCTCGTGCTTTACGGTATCGCCGCTCCCGATTCGCAGCGCATCGCCTTC
TATCGCCTTCTTGACGAGTTCTTCTGAGCGGGACTCTGGGGTTCGGATCGATCCTCTAGCTAGAGTCGAT
CGACAAGCTCGAGTTTCTCCATAATAATGTGTGAGTAGTTCCCAGATAAGGGAATTAGGGTTCCTATAGG
GTTTCGCTCATGTGTTGAGCATATAAGAAACCCTTAGTATGTATTTGTATTTGTAAAATACTTCTATCAA
TAAAATTTCTAATTCCTAAAACCAAAATCCAGTACTAAAATCCAGATCCCCCGAATTAATTGGTACCGGC
CTTTTGCTCACATGTTCTTTCCTGCGTTATCCCCTGATTCTGTGGATAACCGTATTACCGCCTTTGAGTG
AGCTGGATCCCCAACATGGTGGAGCACGACACTCTCGTCTACTCCAAGAATATCAAAGATACAGTCTCAG
AAGACCAGAGGGCTATTGAGACTTTTCAACAAAGGGTAATATCGGGAAACCTCCTCGGATTCCATTGCCC
AGCTATCTGTCACTTCATCGAAAGGACAGTAGAAAAGGAAGATGGCTTCTACAAATGCCATCATTGCGAT
AAAGGAAAGGCTATCGTTCAAGATGCCTCTACCGACAGTGGTCCCAAAGATGGACCCCCACCCACGAGGA
ACATCGTGGAAAAAGAAGACGTTCCAACCACGTCTTCAAAGCAAGTGGATTGATGTGATATCTAGATCCC
CAACATGGTGGAGCACGACACTCTCGTCTACTCCAAGAATATCAAAGATACAGTCTCAGAAGACCAGAGG
GCTATTGAGACTTTTCAACAAAGGGTAATATCGGGAAACCTCCTCGGATTCCATTGCCCAGCTATCTGTC
ACTTCATCGAAAGGACAGTAGAAAAGGAAGATGGCTTCTACAAATGCCATCATTGCGATAAAGGAAAGGC
TATCGTTCAAGATGCCTCTACCGACAGTGGTCCCAAAGATGGACCCCCACCCACGAGGAACATCGTGGAA
AAAGAAGACGTTCCAACCACGTCTTCAAAGCAAGTGGATTGATGTGATATCTAGATCCCCAACATGGTGG
AGCACGACACTCTCGTCTACTCCAAGAATATCAAAGATACAGTCTCAGAAGACCAGAGGGCTATTGAGAC
TTTTCAACAAAGGGTAATATCGGGAAACCTCCTCGGATTCCATTGCCCAGCTATCTGTCACTTCATCGAA
AGGACAGTAGAAAAGGAAGATGGCTTCTACAAATGCCATCATTGCGATAAAGGAAAGGCTATCGTTCAAG
ATGCCTCTACCGACAGTGGTCCCAAAGATGGACCCCCACCCACGAGGAACATCGTGGAAAAAGAAGACGT
TCCAACCACGTCTTCAAAGCAAGTGGATTGATGTGATATCTAGATCCCCAACATGGTGGAGCACGACACT
CTCGTCTACTCCAAGAATATCAAAGATACAGTCTCAGAAGACCAGAGGGCTATTGAGACTTTTCAACAAA
GGGTAATATCGGGAAACCTCCTCGGATTCCATTGCCCAGCTATCTGTCACTTCATCGAAAGGACAGTAGA
AAAGGAAGATGGCTTCTACAAATGCCATCATTGCGATAAAGGAAAGGCTATCGTTCAAGATGCCTCTACC
GACAGTGGTCCCAAAGATGGACCCCCACCCACGAGGAACATCGTGGAAAAAGAAGACGTTCCAACCACGT
CTTCAAAGCAAGTGGATTGATGTGATATCTAGATCCGAAACTATCAGTGTTTGACAGAAGGGCGAATTCG
CAAGACCCTTCCTCTATATAAGGAAGTTCATTTCATTTGGAGAGAACACGGGGGACTCTAGAATCATCAC
AACACAAATCAAAACAAGAATAACAAAATCTTTCTCTTATAAATTCTTATTTCAAGACATCAAAGGAGAA
AAGATGCATAGCAAGGGCGAGGAGCTGTTCACCGGGGTGGTGCCCATCCTGGTCGAGCTGGACGGCGACG
TAAACGGCCACAAGTTCAGCGTGTCCGGCGAGGGCGAGGGCGATGCCACCTACGGCAAGCTGACCCTGAA
GTTCATCTGCACCACCGGCAAGCTGCCCGTGCCCTGGCCCACCCTCGTGACCACCTTCACCTACGGCGTG
CAGTGCTTCAGCCGCTACCCCGACCACATGAAGCAGCACGACTTCTTCAAGTCCGCCATGCCCGAAGGCT
ACGTCCAGGAGCGCACCATCTTCTTCAAGGACGACGGCAACTACAAGACCCGCGCCGAGGTGAAGTTCGA
GGGCGACACCCTGGTGAACCGCATCGAGCTGAAGGGCATCGACTTCAAGGAGGACGGCAACATCCTGGGG
CACAAGCTGGAGTACAACTACAACAGCCACAACGTCTATATCATGGCCGACAAGCAGAAGAACGGCATCA
AGGTGAACTTCAAGATCCGCCACAACATCGAGGACGGCAGCGTGCAGCTCGCCGACCACTACCAGCAGAA
CACCCCCATCGGCGACGGCCCCGTGCTGCTGCCCGACAACCACTACCTGAGCACCCAGTCCGCCCTGAGC
AAAGACCCCAACGAGAAGCGCGATCACATGGTCCTGCTGGAGTTCGTGACCGCCGCCGGGATCACTCACG
GCATGGACGAGCTGTACAAGTAAGGCGCGCCAATATGAAGATGAAGATGAAATATTTGGTGTGTCAAATA
AAAAGCTTGTGTGCTTAAGTTTGTGTTTTTTTCTTGGCTTGTTGTGTTATGAATTTGTGGCTTTTTCTAA
TATTAAATGAATGTAAGATCTCATTATAATGAATAAACAAATGTTTCTATAATCCATTGTGAATGTTTTG
TTGGATCTCTTCTGCAGCATATAACTACTGTATGTGCTATGGTATGGACTATGGAATATGATTAAAGATA
AGATGGGCTCATAGAGTAAAACGAGGCGAGGGACCTATAAACCTCCCTTCATCATGCTATTTCATGATCT
ATTTTATAAAATAAAGATGTAGAAAAAAGTAAGCGTAATAACCGCAAAACAAATGATTTAAAACATGGCA
CATAATGAGGAGATTAAGTTCGGTTTACGTTTATTTTAGTACTAATTGTAACGTGAGACTACGTATCGGG
AATCGCCTAATTAAAGCATTAATGCGAACCTGATTAGATTCACCGACCCTCCTATCGTGTCGACCTTTCT
GTTTCTTAGAATTTTTTGGTAGTCTATGTACTAATAATGTCAGCTTCGTATTTATTTCATAAGCAATTTG
CATTTGCAATTTGTTTTTTACTTTTATTTTTATTGTATTGTGGAATGTGGACTCGTACCAACATGAAGTT
ATATACCACCAAAAAAATTACAGTTAGTCAAAAGATTCACGAGTGAGAGCTACTTATGATTGTCTTTTAC
GTATATGTCTAATTGTCTATTTGCTCAATAATCTTTGTACTTTCTTTTGTCGTTGATAAAATCACAAAGT
TCCAAAAGTAATCGAATGATTTGCTTTTAAGAAAAGAAGAGCTCAATAATTCAACATATATCTGTACACA
GTTTAAACCAATTCGCCCTTCCCCAAGTGCAGCGTTTAATAAATCGTGTGACAGGATATATCTTGTGGTC
AGGTAGATAAATTTGTGTGGAGGTATGTTTGTTTAGGACGGCGGTGATGATGGCTTGCGCCTTACGTCCC
GAAAGCAGTCCACGAAGACAATTGCAATATCGGCTGTCTTCCATTCCCTTCGTGGCATCTTGTCAACGCG
CCTCGGGAGCTCAGTCGCCGACGTTTCGCGAGTTCGGTATGCAACCCCGACCTTGCGAAGAACCGCTTAC
GGAACCGCGCTCTATGAGAACCGCCGGGAGAAGAGTTTCCTTGGGTGGGGCTGAAGTCTCGCCCTTTAAG
CGGGCGATCAGGTCTTCTGTGGCAGCCGTCGCGAGATCCCTGACAGGTTGCGAAATCACGGTCAATGGCG
GCGTTATAGCGGATGTCCAGTCGGCGTCGTCAAAGCAGATAAGAGAGACATCATCGGGAATCGAAAGATC
CATTTCCCGAAGAACTCCAAGGAGAACGAGGGCTACGGAGCTGTCTGTGGGGGACGTCAGGTGGCACTTT
TCGGGGAAATGTGCGCGGAACCCCTATTTGTTTATTTTTCTAAATACATTCAAATATGTATCCGCTCATG
AGACAATAACCCTGATAAATGCTTCAATAATATTGAAAAAGGAAGAGTATGAGTATTCAACATTTCCGTG
TCGCCCTTATTCCCTTTTTTGCGGCATTTTGCCTTCCTGTTTTTGCTCACCCAGAAACGCTGGTGAAAGT
AAAAGATGCTGAAGATCAGTTGGGTGCACGAGTGGGTTACATCGAACTGGATCTCAACAGCGGTAAGATC
CTTGAGAGTTTTCGCCCCGAAGAACGTTTTCCAATGATGAGCACTTTTAAAGTTCTGCTATGTGGCGCGG
TATTATCCCGTATTGACGCCGGGCAAGAGCAACTCGGTCGCCGCATACACTATTCTCAGAATGACTTGGT
TGAGTACTCACCAGTCACAGAAAAGCATCTTACGGATGGCATGACAGTAAGAGAATTATGCAGTGCTGCC
ATAACCATGAGTGATAACACTGCGGCCAACTTACTTCTGACAACGATCGGAGGACCGAAGGAGCTAACCG
CTTTTTTGCACAACATGGGGGATCATGTAACTCGCCTTGATCGTTGGGAACCGGAGCTGAATGAAGCCAT
ACCAAACGACGAGCGTGACACCACGATGCCTGTAGCAATGGCAACAACGTTGCGCAAACTATTAACTGGC
GAACTACTTACTCTAGCTTCCCGGCAACAATTAATAGACTGGATGGAGGCGGATAAAGTTGCAGGACCAC
TTCTGCGCTCGGCCCTTCCGGCTGGCTGGTTTATTGCTGATAAATCTGGAGCCGGTGAGCGTGGGTCTCG
CGGTATCATTGCAGCACTGGGGCCAGATGGTAAGCCCTCCCGTATCGTAGTTATCTACACGACGGGGAGT
CAGGCAACTATGGATGAACGAAATAGACAGATCGCTGAGATAGGTGCCTCACTGATTAAGCATTGGTAAC
TGTCAGACCAAGTTTACTCATATATACTTTAGATTGATTTAAAACTTCATTTTTAATTTAAAAGGATCTA
GGTGAAGATCCTTTTTGATAATCTCATGACCAAAATCCCTTAACGTGAGTTTTCGTTCCACTGAGCGTCA
GACCCCGTAGAAAAGATCAAAGGATCTTCTTGAGATCCTTTTTTTCTGCGCGTAATCTGCTGCTTGCAAA
CAAAAAAACCACCGCTACCAGCGGTGGTTTGTTTGCCGGATCAAGAGCTACCAACTCTTTTTCCGAAGGT
AACTGGCTTCAGCAGAGCGCAGATACCAAATACTGTTCTTCTAGTGTAGCCGTAGTTAGGCCACCACTTC
AAGAACTCTGTAGCACCGCCTACATACCTCGCTCTGCTAATCCTGTTACCAGTGGCTGCTGCCAGTGGCG
ATAAGTCGTGTCTTACCGGGTTGGACTCAAGACGATAGTTACCGGATAAGGCGCAGCGGTCGGGCTGAAC
GGGGGGTTCGTGCACACAGCCCAGCTTGGAGCGAACGACCTACACCGAACTGAGATACCTACAGCGTGAG
CTATGAGAAAGCGCCACGCTTCCCGAAGGGAGAAAGGCGGACAGGTATCCGGTAAGCGGCAGGGTCGGAA
CAGGAGAGCGCACGAGGGAGCTTCCAGGGGGAAACGCCTGGTATCTTTATAGTCCTGTCGGGTTTCGCCA
CCTCTGACTTGAGCGTCGATTTTTGTGATGCTCGTCAGGGGGGCGGAGCCTATGGAAAAACGCCAGCAAC
GCGGCCTTTTTACGGTTCCTGGCCTTTTGCTGGCCTTTTGCTCACATGTGTGACCGGGTAGGCCAGCCAT
TTTTGAGCGGCCAGCGGCCGCGATAGGCCGACGCGAAGCGGCGGGGCGTAGGGAGCGCAGCGACCGAAGG
GTAGGCGCTTTTTGTAGCTCTTCGGCTGTGCGCTGGCCAGACAGTTATGCACAGGCCAGGCGGGTTTTAA
GAGTTTTAATAAGTTTTAAAGAGTTTTAGGCGGAAAAATCGCCTTTTTTCTCTTTTATATCAGTCACTTA
CATGTGTGACCGGTTCCCAATGTACGGCTTTGGGTTCCCAATGTACGGGTTCCGGTTCCCAATGTACGGC
TTTGGGTTCCCAATGTACGTGCTATCCACAGGAAAGAGACCTTTTCGACCTTTTTCCCCTGCTAGGGCAA
TTTGCCCTAGCATCTGCTCCGTACATTAGGAACCGGCGGATGCTTCGCCCTCGATCAGGTTGCGGTAGCG
CATGACTAGGATCGGGCCAGCCTGCCCCGCCTCCTCCTTCAAATCGTACTCCGGCAGGTCATTTGACCCG
ATCAGCTTGCGCACGGTGAAACAGAACTTCTTGAACTCTCCGGCGCTGCCACTGCGTTCGTAGATCGTCT
TGAACAACCATCTGGCTTCTGCCTTGCCTGCGGCGCGGCGTGCCAGGCGGTAGAGAAAACGGCCGATGCC
GGGATCGATCAAAAAGTAATCGGGGTGAACCGTCAGCACGTCCGGGTTCTTGCCTTCTGTGATCTCGCGG
TACATCCAATCAGCTAGCTCGATCTCGATGTACTCCGGCCGCCCGGTTTCGCTCTTTACGATCTTGTAGC
GGCTAATCAAGGCTTCACCCTCGGATACCGTCACCAGGCGGCCGTTCTTGGCCTTCTTCGTACGCTGCAT
GGCAACGTGCGTGGTGTTTAACCGAATGCAGGTTTCTACCAGGTCGTCTTTCTGCTTTCCGCCATCGGCT
CGCCGGCAGAACTTGAGTACGTCCGCAACGTGTGGACGGAACACGCGGCCGGGCTTGTCTCCCTTCCCTT
CCCGGTATCGGTTCATGGATTCGGTTAGATGGGAAACCGCCATCAGTACCAGGTCGTAATCCCACACACT
GGCCATGCCGGCCGGCCCTGCGGAAACCTCTACGTGCCCGTCTGGAAGCTCGTAGCGGATCACCTCGCCA
GCTCGTCGGTCACGCTTCGACAGACGGAAAACGGCCACGTCCATGATGCTGCGACTATCGCGGGTGCCCA
CGTCATAGAGCATCGGAACGAAAAAATCTGGTTGCTCGTCGCCCTTGGGCGGCTTCCTAATCGACGGCGC
ACCGGCTGCCGGCGGTTGCCGGGATTCTTTGCGGATTCGATCAGCGGCCGCTTGCCACGATTCACCGGGG
CGTGCTTCTGCCTCGATGCGTTGCCGCTGGGCGGCCTGCGCGGCCTTCAACTTCTCCACCAGGTCATCAC
CCAGCGCCGCGCCGATTTGTACCGGGCCGGATGGTTTGCGACCGCTCACGCCGATTCCTCGGGCTTGGGG
GTTCCAGTGCCATTGCAGGGCCGGCAGGCAACCCAGCCGCTTACGCCTGGCCAACCGCCCGTTCCTCCAC
ACATGGGGCATTCCACGGCGTCGGTGCCTGGTTGTTCTTGATTTTCCATGCCGCCTCCTTTAGCCGCTAA
AATTCATCTACTCATTTATTCATTTGCTCATTTACTCTGGTAGCTGCGCGATGTATTCAGATAGCAGCTC
GGTAATGGTCTTGCCTTGGCGTACCGCGTACATCTTCAGCTTGGTGTGATCCTCCGCCGGCAACTGAAAG
TTGACCCGCTTCATGGCTGGCGTGTCTGCCAGGCTGGCCAACGTTGCAGCCTTGCTGCTGCGTGCGCTCG
GACGGCCGGCACTTAGCGTGTTTGTGCTTTTGCTCATCTTCTCTTTACCTCATTAACTCAAATGAGTTTT
GATTTAATTTCAGCGGCCAGCGCCTGGACCTCGCGGGCAGCGTCGCCCTCGGGTTCTGATTCAAGAACGG
TTGTGCCGGCGGCGGCAGTGCCTGGGTAGCTCACGCGCTGCGTGATACGGGACTCAAGAATGGGCAGCTC
GTACCCGGCCAGCGCCTCGGCAACCTCACCGCCGATGCGCGTGCCTTTGATCGCCCGCGACACGACAAAG
GCCGCTTGTAGCCTTCCATCCGTGACCTCAATGCGCTGCTTAACCAGCTCCACCAGGTCGGCGGTGGCCC
ATATATGTCGTAAGGGCTTGGCTGCACCGGAATCAGCACGAAGTCGGCTGCCTTGATCGCGGACACAGCC
AAGTCCGCCGCCTGGGGCGCTCCGTCGATCACTACGAAGTCGCGCCGGCCGATGGCCTTCACGTCGCGGT
CAATCGTCGGGCGGTCGATGCCGACAACGGTTAGCGGTTGATCTTCCCGCACGGCCGCCCAATCGCGGGC
ACTGCCCTGGGGATCGGAATCGACTAACAGAACATCGGCCCCGGCGAGTTGCAGGGCGCGGGCTAGATGG
GTTGCGATGGTCGTCTTGCCTGACCCGCCTTTCTGGTTAAGTACAGCGATAACCTTCATGCGTTCCCCTT
GCGTATTTGTTTATTTACTCATCGCATCATATACGCAGCGACCGCATGACGCAAGCTGTTTTACTCAAAT
ACACATCACCTTTTTAGACGGCGGCGCTCGGTTTCTTCAGCGGCCAAGCTGGCCGGCCAGGCCGCCAGCT
TGGCATCAGACAAACCGGCCAGGATTTCATGCAGCCGCACGGTTGAGACGTGCGCGGGCGGCTCGAACAC
GTACCCGGCCGCGATCATCTCCGCCTCGATCTCTTCGGTAATGAAAAACGGTTCGTCCTGGCCGTCCTGG
TGCGGTTTCATGCTTGTTCCTCTTGGCGTTCATTC
Features (pLannotate 1.2.2; 18 found; start..end, strand, type, name):
    740..758     -  misc_feature   MCS (fragment): pBluescript multiple cloning site
    764..1093    +  CDS            tnpA (fragment): TN5P_ECOLX - Also known as tnp. Experimental evidence at protein level: Swiss-Prot protein existence level 1. Mediates transposition of transposon Tn5 by a 'cut and paste' mechanism. First, the monomeric transposase binds the 19 bp inverted DNA repeats flanking the transposon. Then, dimerization of the DNA- bound transposase creates a synaptic DNA complex. After nicking of the first DNA strand, excision of the transposon proceeds through a series of intermediates. The transposase then mediates the insertion of the transposon at a new site by strand transfer. The activity of the wild- type tran
   1173..1352    +  promoter       NOS promoter: nopaline synthase promoter
   1475..2267    +  CDS            NeoR/KanR (fragment): aminoglycoside phosphotransferase from Tn5; aph(3')-II (or nptII); confers resistance to neomycin, kanamycin, and G418 (Geneticin®)
   2324..2498    +  polyA_signal   CaMV poly(A) signal: cauliflower mosaic virus polyadenylation signal
   2522..2595    +  rep_origin     RSF ori (fragment): Plasmids containing the RSF 1030 origin of replication can be propagated in E. coli cells that contain additional plasmids with compatible origins.
   2677..3272    +  promoter       CaMV 35S promoter (enhanced) (fragment): cauliflower mosaic virus 35S promoter with a duplicated enhancer region
   3355..3950    +  promoter       CaMV 35S promoter (enhanced) (fragment): cauliflower mosaic virus 35S promoter with a duplicated enhancer region
   3990..4034    +  promoter       minimal CaMV 35S promoter: minimal 35S promoter from cauliflower mosaic virus
   4140..4850    +  CDS            GFP (S65T): GFP (S65T) is a basic (constitutively fluorescent) green fluorescent protein published in 1995, derived from Aequorea victoria.
   4864..5112    +  terminator     HSP terminator: efficient transcription terminator from the Arabidopsis thaliana heat shock protein 18.2 gene (Nagaya et al., 2010)
   5964..6278    -  CDS            opnR (fragment): OPNR_AGRRH - Protein predicted: Swiss-Prot protein existence level 4. Possible repressor for genes for mannityl-opine utilization and / or plasmid conjugative transfer. From Agrobacterium rhizogenes.
   6314..6418    +  promoter       AmpR promoter: bla
   6419..7279    +  CDS            AmpR: β-lactamase; bla; confers resistance to ampicillin, carbenicillin, and related antibiotics
   7450..8038    +  rep_origin     ori: high-copy-number ColE1/pMB1/pBR322/pUC origin of replication
   8236..8430    -  rep_origin     pVS1 oriV: origin of replication for the Pseudomonas plasmid pVS1 (Heeb et al., 2000)
   8496..9569    -  CDS            pVS1 RepA: replication protein from the Pseudomonas plasmid pVS1 (Heeb et al., 2000)
   9998..10629   -  CDS            pVS1 StaA (fragment): stability protein from the Pseudomonas plasmid pVS1 (Heeb et al., 2000)
