[The description below was written by a language model from this plasmid's Addgene catalogue record and pLannotate feature annotations shown in this document.]
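Description:
pKAN43Ag8-GFP is a plant binary vector of roughly 11 kb, built on the pKAN43Ag8 backbone, that expresses a green fluorescent protein reporter from a strongly enhanced cauliflower mosaic virus 35S promoter. For propagation it carries a high-copy ColE1/pUC-type origin and a β-lactamase gene (ampicillin/carbenicillin resistance) for E. coli, together with the pVS1 replicon (oriV, RepA and a StaA stability gene fragment), which typically supports maintenance in Agrobacterium for plant transformation. The depositor notes that an NdeI site within pVS1 was removed by mutation without any observed effect on bacterial growth or plant transformation. T-DNA border repeats are not annotated in the feature table, although short fragments resembling Tn5 transposase, an Agrobacterium rhizogenes opine-related gene and an RSF origin were picked up, probably as remnants of the vector's construction.

The plant-side payload consists of two cassettes in the same orientation. The selection cassette places an nptII (NeoR/KanR) coding sequence under the nopaline synthase promoter with a CaMV polyadenylation signal. It confers kanamycin/G418 resistance on transformed plant cells, and its sequence differs from the original by some base substitutions that the depositor reports do not impair selection. Downstream, the reporter cassette uses a tetramer of the 35S enhancer region, annotated as two consecutive duplicated-enhancer blocks, followed by the minimal 35S promoter. This drives EGFP (matched by the annotation software to GFP S65T) with a CAT codon inserted directly after the start codon. Transcription ends at the Arabidopsis HSP18.2 terminator, an element known for efficient termination. The construct provides strong constitutive GFP expression in plants, and it may serve as a reporter version of the pKAN43Ag8 expression backbone, although the record does not state this.
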