Addgene plasmid #178182: pKAN43Ag8-GFP
Purpose: Plant binary vector expressing GFP by a enhanced 35S promoter
Depositing lab: Keiichi Shimizu. Depositing organization: Kagoshima University.
Backbone
  Vector backbone: pKAN43Ag8
  Backbone size w/o insert (bp): 10232
  Total vector size (bp): 10952
  Vector type: Plant Expression
  Selectable markers: Neomycin (select with G418)
Growth in bacteria
  Bacterial resistance: Ampicillin, 100 μg/mL
  Growth temperature: 37°C
  Growth strain: DH5alpha
  Growth instructions: Selection with ampicillin tends to produce satellite colonies, so selection with 100 mg/l carbenicillin is recommended.
  Copy number: High Copy
Gene/Insert
  Gene/Insert name: EGFP
  Insert size (bp): 720
  Mutation: The CAT is inserted after the start codon.
  Entrez Gene: eGFP (a.k.a. pPRS3a_01)
  Promoter: The minimal 35S promoter from Cauliflower Mosaic Virus and the tetramer of its enhancer region.
  Cloning method: Other
  Sequencing primers: 5′ TTCGcaagacccttcctcta; 3′ CCAACAAAACATTCACAATGG
Terms and licenses: Academic/Nonprofit Terms; Industry Terms: Not Available to Industry
Depositor comments: The kanamycin resistance gene in this vector has base substitutions compared to the original sequence, but this is not a problem for selection in plants. The NdeI site of pVS1 in this vector is deleted due to mutation, but this has not caused any problems with growth in bacteria or transformation into plants.
How to cite: pKAN43Ag8-GFP was a gift from Keiichi Shimizu (Addgene plasmid # 178182 ; http://n2t.net/addgene:178182 ; RRID:Addgene_178182)
